Addgene plasmid #226457: pR_Lux
Purpose: lambda immunity region to the luciferase operon (lux)
Depositing lab: Emily Balskus. Depositing organization: Harvard University. Publication: The bacterial toxin colibactin triggers prophage induction. Silpe JE, Wong JWH, Owen SV, Baym M, Balskus EP. Nature. 2022 Mar;603(7900):315-320. doi: 10.1038/s41586-022-04444-3. Epub 2022 Feb 23. PubMed 35197633.
Backbone
  Vector backbone: pEVS170
  Backbone size w/o insert (bp): 2985
  Total vector size (bp): 9598
  Vector type: Bacterial Expression
Growth in bacteria
  Bacterial resistance: Kanamycin, 50 μg/mL
  Growth temperature: 37°C
  Growth strain: NEB Stable
  Copy number: Low Copy
Gene/Insert
  Gene/Insert name: lambda immunity region to the luciferase operon (lux) from Photorhabdus luminescens
  Insert size (bp): 6613
Terms and licenses: Academic/Nonprofit Terms; Industry Terms: Not Available to Industry
How to cite: pR_Lux was a gift from Emily Balskus (Addgene plasmid # 226457 ; http://n2t.net/addgene:226457 ; RRID:Addgene_226457)
