[The description below was written by a language model from this plasmid's Addgene catalogue record and pLannotate feature annotations shown in this document.]
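Description:
pR_Lux is a low-copy bacterial reporter plasmid of about 9.6 kb, built on the pEVS170 backbone, in which the immunity region of phage lambda is joined to the luciferase operon of Photorhabdus luminescens. It replicates in E. coli from a p15A origin, which is compatible with ColE1-type plasmids, and is selected with kanamycin through the aph(3')-Ia aminoglycoside phosphotransferase gene. An incP origin of transfer with a traJ fragment is also annotated, so the plasmid should be mobilisable by conjugation from a donor supplying the transfer functions. Short RSF origin and Tn903-derived fragments detected near the kanamycin marker appear to be backbone remnants.

The roughly 6.6 kb insert consists of the lambda cI repressor gene on the reverse strand, followed about 100 bp away by luxC, luxD, luxA, luxB and luxE on the forward strand (luxD spans the numbering origin of the circular map), ending at the rrnB T1 terminator. The promoter is not annotated in the feature table. However, the plasmid name and this divergent layout are consistent with the native lambda arrangement, in which the operator region between cI and the rightward genes holds the pR promoter under cI repression. In that design, cI made from the plasmid keeps lux silent. DNA damage that activates the SOS response leads to RecA-stimulated repressor cleavage, which derepresses the promoter and produces light. Because luxCDE supplies the aldehyde substrate for the LuxAB luciferase, no external substrate is needed. The associated publication concerns prophage induction triggered by the bacterial genotoxin colibactin, so the plasmid likely serves as a luminescent readout of lambda-type induction signals.
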