Features (pLannotate 1.2.2; 13 found; start..end, strand, type, name):
    684..1766    +  CDS            LuxA: LuxA luciferase subunit; luxA; from the Photorhabdus luminescens bioluminescence operon
   1781..2764    +  CDS            LuxB: LuxB luciferase subunit; luxB; from the Photorhabdus luminescens bioluminescence operon
   2943..4055    +  CDS            LuxE: LuxE; luxE; from the Photorhabdus luminescens bioluminescence operon
   4088..4174    +  terminator     rrnB T1 terminator: Escherichia coli rrnB; transcription terminator T1 from the E. coli rrnB gene
   4735..4844    +  oriT           oriT: incP origin of transfer
   4877..4941    +  CDS            traJ (fragment): oriT-recognizing protein; traJ
   4946..5047    -  CDS            TRA2_ECOLX (fragment): Protein predicted: Swiss-Prot protein existence level 4. Required for transposition of transposon Tn903. From Escherichia coli.
   5188..6003    -  CDS            KanR: aminoglycoside phosphotransferase; aph(3')-Ia; confers resistance to kanamycin in bacteria or G418 (Geneticin®) in eukaryotes
   6198..6253    -  rep_origin     RSF ori (fragment): Plasmids containing the RSF 1030 origin of replication can be propagated in E. coli cells that contain additional plasmids with compatible origins.
   6341..6886    -  rep_origin     p15A ori: Plasmids containing the medium-copy-number p15A origin of replication can be propagated in E. coli cells that contain a second plasmid with the ColE1 origin.
   7040..7753    -  CDS            λ repressor: phage λ repressor; cI
   7854..9296    +  CDS            LuxC: LuxC fatty acid reductase; luxC; from the Photorhabdus luminescens bioluminescence operon
   9309..635     +  CDS            LuxD (across the origin): LuxD acyltransferase; luxD; from the Photorhabdus luminescens bioluminescence operon
>Addgene plasmid #226457 | pR_Lux | addgene full sequence | sequence record 451559 | Addgene NGS Result
CAGTGGTTGATTGGTTAACTACACGAAAAATAAATAACTTCGGTATGTTGGCTTCAAGCTTATCTGCGCG
GATAGCTTATGCAAGCCTATCTGAAATCAATGCTTCGTTTTTAATCACCGCAGTCGGTGTTGTTAACTTA
AGATATTCTCTTGAAAGAGCTTTAGGGTTTGATTATCTCAGTCTACCCATTAATGAATTGCCGAATAATC
TAGATTTTGAAGGCCATAAATTGGGTGCTGAAGTCTTTGCGAGAGATTGTCTTGATTTTGGTTGGGAAGA
TTTAGCTTCTACAATTAATAACATGATGTATCTTGATATACCGTTTATTGCTTTTACTGCAAATAACGAT
AATTGGGTCAAGCAAGATGAAGTTATCACATTGTTATCAAATATTCGTAGTAATCGATGCAAGATATATT
CTTTGTTAGGAAGTTCGCATGACTTGAGTGAAAATTTAGTGGTCCTGCGCAATTTTTATCAATCGGTTAC
GAAAGCCGCTATCGCGATGGATAATGATCATCTGGATATTGATGTTGATATTACTGAACCGTCATTTGAA
CATTTAACTATTGCGACAGTCAATGAACGCCGAATGAGAATTGAGATTGAAAATCAAGCAATTTCTCTGT
CTTAAAATCTATTGAGATATTCTATCACTCAAATAGCAATATAAGGACTCTCTATGAAATTTGGAAACTT
TTTGCTTACATACCAACCTCCCCAATTTTCTCAAACAGAGGTAATGAAACGTTTGGTTAAATTAGGTCGC
ATCTCTGAGGAGTGTGGTTTTGATACCGTATGGTTACTGGAGCATCATTTCACGGAGTTTGGTTTGCTTG
GTAACCCTTATGTCGCTGCTGCATATTTACTTGGCGCGACTAAAAAATTGAATGTAGGAACTGCCGCTAT
TGTTCTTCCCACAGCCCATCCAGTACGCCAACTTGAAGATGTGAATTTATTGGATCAAATGTCAAAAGGA
CGATTTCGGTTTGGTATTTGCCGAGGGCTTTACAACAAGGACTTTCGCGTATTCGGCACAGATATGAATA
ACAGTCGCGCCTTAGCGGAATGCTGGTACGGGCTGATAAAGAATGGCATGACAGAGGGATATATGGAAGC
TGATAATGAACATATCAAGTTCCATAAGGTAAAAGTAAACCCCGCGGCGTATAGCAGAGGTGGCGCACCG
GTTTATGTGGTGGCTGAATCAGCTTCGACGACTGAGTGGGCTGCTCAATTTGGCCTACCGATGATATTAA
GTTGGATTATAAATACTAACGAAAAGAAAGCACAACTTGAGCTTTATAATGAAGTGGCTCAAGAATATGG
GCACGATATTCATAATATCGACCATTGCTTATCATATATAACATCTGTAGATCATGACTCAATTAAAGCG
AAAGAGATTTGCCGGAAATTTCTGGGGCATTGGTATGATTCTTATGTGAATGCTACGACTATTTTTGATG
ATTCAGACCAAACAAGAGGTTATGATTTCAATAAAGGGCAGTGGCGTGACTTTGTATTAAAAGGACATAA
AGATACTAATCGCCGTATTGATTACAGTTACGAAATCAATCCCGTGGGAACGCCGCAGGAATGTATTGAC
ATAATTCAAAAAGACATTGATGCTACAGGAATATCAAATATTTGTTGTGGATTTGAAGCTAATGGAACAG
TAGACGAAATTATTGCTTCCATGAAGCTCTTCCAGTCTGATGTCATGCCATTTCTTAAAGAAAAACAACG
TTCGCTATTATATTAGCTAAGGAGAAAGAAATGAAATTTGGATTGTTCTTCCTTAACTTCATCAATTCAA
CAACTGTTCAAGAACAAAGTATAGTTCGCATGCAGGAAATAACGGAGTATGTTGATAAGTTGAATTTTGA
ACAGATTTTAGTGTATGAAAATCATTTTTCAGATAATGGTGTTGTCGGCGCTCCTCTGACTGTTTCTGGT
TTTCTGCTCGGTTTAACAGAGAAAATTAAAATTGGTTCATTAAATCACATCATTACAACTCATCATCCTG
TCCGCATAGCGGAGGAAGCTTGCTTATTGGATCAGTTAAGTGAAGGGAGATTTATTTTAGGGTTTAGTGA
TTGCGAAAAAAAAGATGAAATGCATTTTTTTAATCGCCCGGTTGAATATCAACAGCAACTATTTGAAGAG
TGTTATGAAATCATTAACGATGCTTTAACAACAGGCTATTGTAATCCAGATAACGATTTTTATAGCTTCC
CTAAAATATCTGTAAATCCCCATGCTTATACGCCAGGCGGACCTCGGAAATATGTAACAGCAACCAGTCA
TCATATTGTTGAGTGGGCGGCCAAAAAAGGTATTCCTCTCATCTTTAAGTGGGATGATTCTAATGATGTT
AGATATGAATATGCTGAAAGATATAAAGCCGTTGCGGATAAATATGACGTTGACCTATCAGAGATAGACC
ATCAGTTAATGATATTAGTTAACTATAACGAAGATAGTAATAAAGCTAAACAAGAGACGCGTGCATTTAT
TAGTGATTATGTTCTTGAAATGCACCCTAATGAAAATTTCGAAAATAAACTTGAAGAAATAATTGCAGAA
AACGCTGTCGGAAATTATACGGAGTGTATAACTGCGGCTAAGTTGGCAATTGAAAAGTGTGGTGCGAAAA
GTGTATTGCTGTCCTTTGAACCAATGAATGATTTGATGAGCCAAAAAAATGTAATCAATATTGTTGATGA
TAATATTAAGAAGTACCACATGGAATATACCTAATAGATTTCGAGTTGCAGCGAGGCGGCAAGTGAACGA
ATCCCCAGGAGCATAGATAACTATGTGACTGGGGTGAGTGAAAGCAGCCAACAAAGCAGCAGCTTGAAAG
ATGAAGGGTATAAAAGAGTATGACAGCAGTGCTGCCATACTTTCTAATATTATCTTGAGGAGTAAAACAG
GTATGACTTCATATGTTGATAAACAAGAAATTACAGCAAGCTCAGAAATTGATGATTTGATTTTTTCGAG
CGATCCATTAGTGTGGTCTTACGACGAGCAGGAAAAAATCAGAAAGAAACTTGTGCTTGATGCATTTCGT
AATCATTATAAACATTGTCGAGAATATCGTCACTACTGTCAGGCACACAAAGTAGATGACAATATTACGG
AAATTGATGACATACCTGTATTCCCAACATCGGTTTTTAAGTTTACTCGCTTATTAACTTCTCAGGAAAA
CGAGATTGAAAGTTGGTTTACCAGTAGCGGCACGAATGGTTTAAAAAGTCAGGTGGCGCGTGACAGATTA
AGTATTGAGAGACTCTTAGGCTCTGTGAGTTATGGCATGAAATATGTTGGTAGTTGGTTTGATCATCAAA
TAGAATTAGTCAATTTGGGACCAGATAGATTTAATGCTCATAATATTTGGTTTAAATATGTTATGAGTTT
GGTGGAATTGTTATATCCTACGACATTTACCGTAACAGAAGAACGAATAGATTTTGTTAAAACATTGAAT
AGTCTTGAACGAATAAAAAATCAAGGGAAAGATCTTTGTCTTATTGGTTCGCCATACTTTATTTATTTAC
TCTGCCATTATATGAAAGATAAAAAAATTTCATTTTCTGGAGATAAAAGCCTTTATATCATAACCGGAGG
CGGCTGGAAAAGTTACGAAAAAGAATCTCTGAAACGTGATGATTTCAATCATCTTTTATTTGATACTTTC
AATCTCAGTGATATTAGTCAGATCCGAGATATATTTAATCAAGTTGAACTCAACACTTGTTTCTTTGAGG
ATGAAATGCAGCGTAAACATGTTCCGCCGTGGGTATATGCGCGAGCGCTTGATCCTGAAACGTTGAAACC
TGTACCTGATGGAACGCCGGGGTTGATGAGTTATATGGATGCGTCAGCAACCAGTTATCCAGCATTTATT
GTTACCGATGATGTCGGGATAATTAGCAGAGAATATGGTAAGTATCCCGGCGTGCTCGTTGAAATTTTAC
GTCGCGTCAATACGAGGACGCAGAAAGGGTGTGCTTTAAGCTTAACCGAAGCGTTTGATAGTTGATATCC
TTTGCCTGCGGCCGCAACTAGAGGCATCAAATAAAACGAAAGGCTCAGTCGAAAGACTGGGCCTTTCGTT
TTATCTGTTGTTTGTCGGTGAACGCTCTCCTGAGTAGGACAAATCCGCCGCCCTAGACCTAGGGTACGGG
TTTTGCTGCCCGCAAACGGGCTGTTCTGGTGTTGCTAGTTTGTTATCAGAATCGCAGATCCGGCTTCAGC
CGGTTTGCCGGCTGAAAGCGCTATTTCTTCCAGAATTGCCATGATTTTTGGATCCGGTGATTGATTGAGC
AAGCTTTATGCTTGTAAACCGTTTTGTGAAAAAATTTTTAAAATAAAAAAGGGGACCTCTAGGGTCCCCA
ATTACTAGCCAATTCGATTACTGGCTTACTATGTTGGCACTGATGAGGGTGTCAGTGAAGTGACCTGCAG
GGGGGGGGGCGCTGAGGTCTGCCTCGTGAAGAAGGTGTTGCTGACTCATACCAGGCTTAATTCCTGCATT
TGCCTGTTTCCAGTCGGTAGATATTCCACAAAACAGCAGGGAAGCAGCGCTTTTCCGCTGCATAACCCTG
CTTCGGGGTCATTATAGCGATTTTTTCGGTATATCCATCCTTTTTCGCACGATATACAGGATTTTGCCAA
AGGGTTCGTGTAGACTTTCCTTGGTGTATCCAACGGCGTCAGCCGGGCAGGATAGGTGAAGTAGGCCCAC
CCGCGAGCGGGTGTTCCTTCTTCACTGTCCCTTATTCGCACCTGGCGGTGCTCAACGGGAATCCTGCTCT
GCGAGGCTGGCCGGCTACCGCCGGCGTAACAGATGAGGGCAAGCGGATGGCTGATGAAACCAAGCCAACC
AGGAAGGGCAGCCCACCTATCAAGGTGTACTGCCTTCCAGAATTAAGCCTGAATCGCCCCATCATCCAGC
CAGAAAGTGAGGGAGCCACGGTTGATGAGAGCTTTGTTGTAGGTGGACCAGTTGGTGATTTTGAACTTTT
GCTTTGCCACGGAACGGTCTGCGTTGTCGGGAAGATGCGTGATCTGATCCTTCAACTCAGCAAAAGTTCG
ATTTATTCAACAAAGCCGCCGTCCCGTCAAGTCAGCGTAATGCTCTGCCAGTGTTACAACCAATTAACCA
ATTCTGATTAGAAAAACTCATCGAGCATCAAATGAAACTGCAATTTATTCATATCAGGATTATCAATACC
ATATTTTTGAAAAAGCCGTTTCTGTAATGAAGGAGAAAACTCACCGAGGCAGTTCCATAGGATGGCAAGA
TCCTGGTATCGGTCTGCGATTCCGACTCGTCCAACATCAATACAACCTATTAATTTCCCCTCGTCAAAAA
TAAGGTTATCAAGTGAGAAATCACCATGAGTGACGACTGAATCCGGTGAGAATGGCAAAAGCTTATGCAT
TTCTTTCCAGACTTGTTCAACAGGCCAGCCATTACGCTCGTCATCAAAATCACTCGCATCAACCAAACCG
TTATTCATTCGTGATTGCGCCTGAGCGAGACGAAATACGCGATCGCTGTTAAAAGGACAATTACAAACAG
GAATCGAATGCAACCGGCGCAGGAACACTGCCAGCGCATCAACAATATTTTCACCTGAATCAGGATATTC
TTCTAATACCTGGAATGCTGTTTTCCCGGGGATCGCAGTGGTGAGTAACCATGCATCATCAGGAGTACGG
ATAAAATGCTTGATGGTCGGAAGAGGCATAAATTCCGTCAGCCAGTTTAGTCTGACCATCTCATCTGTAA
CATCATTGGCAACGCTACCTTTGCCATGTTTCAGAAACAACTCTGGCGCATCGGGCTTCCCATACAATCG
ATAGATTGTCGCACCTGATTGCCCGACATTATCGCGAGCCCATTTATACCCATATAAATCAGCATCCATG
TTGGAATTTAATCGCGGCCTCGAGCAAGACGTTTCCCGTTGAATATGGCTCATAACACCCCTTGTATTAC
TGTTTATGTAAGCAGACAGTTTTATTGTTCATGATGATATATTTTTATCTTGTGCAATGTAACATCAGAG
ATTTTGAGACACAACGTGGCTTTCCCCCCCCCCCCTGCAGGTCCTTCATGTGGCAGGAGAAAAAAGGCTG
CACCGGTGCGTCAGCAGAATATGTGATACAGGATATATTCCGCTTCCTCGCTCACTGACTCGCTACGCTC
GGTCGTTCGACTGCGGCGAGCGGAAATGGCTTACGAACGGGGCGGAGATTTCCTGGAAGATGCCAGGAAG
ATACTTAACAGGGAAGTGAGAGGGCCGCGGCAAAGCCGTTTTTCCATAGGCTCCGCCCCCCTGACAAGCA
TCACGAAATCTGACGCTCAAATCAGTGGTGGCGAAACCCGACAGGACTATAAAGATACCAGGCGTTTCCC
CCTGGCGGCTCCCTCGTGCGCTCTCCTGTTCCTGCCTTTCGGTTTACCGGTGTCATTCCGCTGTTATGGC
CGCGTTTGTCTCATTCCACGCCTGACACTCAGTTCCGGGTAGGCAGTTCGCTCCAAGCTGGACTGTATGC
ACGAACCCCCCGTTCAGTCCGACCGCTGCGCCTTATCCGGTAACTATCGTCTTGAGTCCAACCCGGAAAG
ACATGCAAAAGCACCACTGGCAGCAGCCACTGGTAATTGATTTAGAGGAGTTAGTCTTGAAGTCATGCGC
CGGTTAAGGCTAAACTGAAAGGACAAGTTTTGGTGACTGCGCTCCTCCAAGCCAGTTACCTCGGTTCAAA
GAGTTGGTAGCTCAGAGAACCTTCGAAAAACCGCCCTGCAAGGCGGTTTTTTCGTTTTCAGAGCAAGAGA
TTACGCGCAGACCAAAACGATCTCAAGAAGATCATCTTATTAATCAGATAATATATTTTTAGCGGAGTGA
CTATAAAAAGGCGCACTGATCAATGCGCCTTTTTTATAAGATCATAAAAGACCCTTCATTTATGAAGGGT
CTTTTTGCATGCGGCGGGTACCGCTCGAGTTAATTAAGATCAGCCAAACGTCTCTTCAGGCCACTGACTA
GCGATAACTTTCCCCACAACGGAACAACTCTCATTGCATGGGATCATTGGGTACTGTGGGTTTAGTGGTT
GTAAAAACACCTGACCGCTATCCCTGATCAGTTTCTTGAAGGTAAACTCATCACCCCCAAGTCTGGCTAT
GCAGAAATCACCTGGCTCAACAGCCTGCTCAGGGTCAACGAGAATTAACATTCCGTCAGGAAAGCTTGGC
TTGGAGCCTGTTGGTGCGGTCATGGAATTACCTTCAACCTCAAGCCAGAATGCAGAATCACTGGCTTTTT
TGGTTGTGCTTACCCATCTCTCCGCATCACCTTTGGTAAAGGTTCTAAGCTCAGGTGAGAACATCCCTGC
CTGAACATGAGAAAAAACAGGGTACTCATACTCACTTCTAAGTGACGGCTGCATACTAACCGCTTCATAC
ATCTCGTAGATTTCTCTGGCGATTGAAGGGCTAAATTCTTCAACGCTAACTTTGAGAATTCTTGCAAGCA
ATGCGGCGTTATAAGCATTTAATGCATTGATGCCATTAAATAAAGCACCAACGCCTGACTGCCCCATCCC
CATCTTGTCTGCGACAGATTCCTGGGATAAGCCAAGTTCATTTTTCTTTTTTTCATAAATTGCTTTAAGG
CGACGTGCGTCCTCAAGCTGCTCTTGTGTTAATGGTTTCTTTTTTGTGCTCATACGTTAAATCTATCACC
GCAAGGGATAAATATCTAACACCGTGCGTGTTGACTATTTTACCTCTGGCGGTGATAATGGTTGCATGTA
CTAAGGAGGTTGTATGACTAAAAAAATTTCATTCATTATTAACGGCCAGGTTGAAATCTTTCCCGAAAGT
GATGATTTAGTGCAATCCATTAATTTTGGTGATAATAGTGTTTACCTGCCAATATTGAATGACTCTCATG
TAAAAAACATTATTGATTGTAATGGAAATAACGAATTACGGTTGCATAACATTGTCAATTTTCTCTATAC
GGTAGGGCAAAGATGGAAAAATGAAGAATACTCAAGACGCAGGACATACATTCGTGACTTAAAAAAATAT
ATGGGATATTCAGAAGAAATGGCTAAGCTAGAGGCCAATTGGATATCTATGATTTTATGTTCTAAAGGCG
GCCTTTATGATGTTGTAGAAAATGAACTTGGTTCTCGCCATATCATGGATGAATGGCTACCTCAGGATGA
AAGTTATGTTCGGGCTTTTCCGAAAGGTAAATCTGTACATCTGTTGGCAGGTAATGTTCCATTATCTGGG
ATCATGTCTATATTACGCGCAATTTTAACTAAGAATCAGTGTATTATAAAAACATCGTCAACCGATCCTT
TTACCGCTAATGCATTAGCGTTAAGTTTTATTGATGTAGACCCTAATCATCCGATAACGCGCTCTTTATC
TGTTATATATTGGCCCCACCAAGGTGATACATCACTCGCAAAAGAAATTATGCGACATGCGGATGTTATT
GTCGCTTGGGGAGGGCCAGATGCGATTAATTGGGCGGTAGAGCATGCGCCATCTTATGCTGATGTGATTA
AATTTGGTTCTAAAAAGAGTCTTTGCATTATCGATAATCCTGTTGATTTGACGTCCGCAGCGACAGGTGC
GGCTCATGATGTTTGTTTTTACGATCAGCGAGCTTGTTTTTCTGCCCAAAACATATATTACATGGGAAAT
CATTATGAGGAATTTAAGTTAGCGTTGATAGAAAAACTTAATCTATATGCGCATATATTACCGAATGCCA
AAAAAGATTTTGATGAAAAGGCGGCCTATTCTTTAGTTCAAAAAGAAAGCTTGTTTGCTGGATTAAAAGT
AGAGGTGGATATTCATCAACGTTGGATGATTATTGAGTCAAATGCAGGTGTGGAATTTAATCAACCACTT
GGCAGATGTGTGTACCTTCATCACGTCGATAATATTGAGCAAATATTGCCTTATGTTCAAAAAAATAAGA
CGCAAACCATATCTATTTTTCCTTGGGAGTCATCATTTAAATATCGAGATGCGTTAGCATTAAAAGGTGC
GGAAAGGATTGTAGAAGCAGGAATGAATAACATATTTCGAGTTGGTGGATCTCATGACGGAATGAGACCG
TTGCAACGATTAGTGACATATATTTCTCATGAAAGGCCATCTAACTATACGGCTAAGGATGTTGCGGTTG
AAATAGAACAGACTCGATTCCTGGAAGAAGATAAGTTCCTTGTATTTGTCCCATAATAGGTAAAAAGTAT
GGAAAATGAATCAAAATATAAAACCATCGACCACGTTATTTGTGTTGAAGGAAATAAAAAAATTCATGTT
TGGGAAACGCTGCCAGAAGAAAACAGCCCAAAGAGAAAGAATGCCATTATTATTGCGTCTGGTTTTGCCC
GCAGGATGGATCATTTTGCTGGTCTGGCGGAATATTTATCGCGGAATGGATTTCATGTGATCCGCTATGA
TTCGCTTCACCACGTTGGATTGAGTTCAGGGACAATTGATGAATTTACAATGTCTATAGGAAAGCAGAGC
TTGTTAG
